Addgene plasmid #100694: YCe2058 HC_Kan_Kozak_ATG_Palm_p6
Purpose: part designed to occupy position 6 of EMMA. Functional category: Signal peptide for subcellular targeting
Depositing lab: Yizhi Cai. Depositing organization: University of Edinburgh. Publication: EMMA: An Extensible Mammalian Modular Assembly Toolkit for the Rapid Design and Production of Diverse Expression Vectors. Martella A, Matjusaitis M, Auxillos J, Pollard SM, Cai Y. ACS Synth Biol. 2017 Apr 24. doi: 10.1021/acssynbio.7b00016. PubMed 28418644.
Backbone
  Vector backbone: pSMART HC_Kan
  Vector type: Synthetic Biology
Growth in bacteria
  Bacterial resistance: Kanamycin, 50 μg/mL
  Growth temperature: 37°C
  Growth strain: DH5alpha
  Copy number: High Copy
Gene/Insert
  Gene/Insert name: Kozak_ATG_Palm
  Species: H. sapiens (human)
  Cloning method: Restriction Enzyme; 5′ cloning site Unknown (unknown if destroyed); 3′ cloning site Unknown (unknown if destroyed)
Terms and licenses: Academic/Nonprofit Terms; Industry Terms: Not Available to Industry
Depositor comments: N-terminal GAP43-palmitoylation sequence. Petide tag for targeting the protein to the plasma membrane
How to cite: YCe2058 HC_Kan_Kozak_ATG_Palm_p6 was a gift from Yizhi Cai (Addgene plasmid # 100694 ; http://n2t.net/addgene:100694 ; RRID:Addgene_100694)
