[The description below was written by a language model from this plasmid's Addgene catalogue record and pLannotate feature annotations shown in this document.]
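Description:
YCe2058 HC_Kan_Kozak_ATG_Palm_p6 is a small (about 1.9 kb) part-storage plasmid from the EMMA (Extensible Mammalian Modular Assembly) toolkit, built on the pSMART HC_Kan backbone. It is not an expression vector in its own right. It holds one modular DNA part in E. coli until that part is combined with others into a mammalian expression construct. The backbone is minimal, with a high-copy ColE1/pUC-type origin of replication and a kanamycin resistance gene (aph(3')-Ia) driven by the cat promoter. The tonB, T7Te and T3Te transcription terminators flank the marker, origin and cloning region, an arrangement that insulates the insert from transcription reading in from or out to the backbone.

The payload is a part for position 6 of the EMMA assembly scheme, in the functional category of signal peptides for subcellular targeting. It consists of a Kozak translation-initiation context, an ATG start codon and the N-terminal palmitoylation sequence of GAP43, annotated as a roughly 75 bp Gap43 fragment. Placed at the N-terminus of a downstream coding part, this short peptide is intended to target the fusion protein to the plasma membrane. The catalogue lists the insert species as human, whereas the automated annotation matched the rat protein; the record does not settle this. No mammalian promoter, polyadenylation signal or reporter is annotated, consistent with these being supplied by other parts in the assembly, and the cloning sites flanking the part are not stated. The depositor and repository-sequenced records show the same feature layout and differ by only three nucleotides in length, with KanR flagged as a fragment in the latter.
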