Features (pLannotate 1.2.2; 7 found; start..end, strand, type, name):
     94..168     +  CDS            Gap43 (fragment): NEUM_RAT - Experimental evidence at protein level: Swiss-Prot protein existence level 1. This protein is associated with nerve growth. It is a major component of the motile 'growth cones' that form the tips of elongating axons. Plays a role in axonal and dendritic filopodia induction (By similarity). From Rattus norvegicus (Rat).
    231..262     +  terminator     tonB terminator: bidirectional E. coli tonB-P14 transcription terminator
    263..365     +  promoter       cat promoter: promoter of the E. coli cat gene encoding chloramphenicol acetyltransferase
    366..1181    +  CDS            KanR: aminoglycoside phosphotransferase; aph(3')-Ia; confers resistance to kanamycin in bacteria or G418 (Geneticin®) in eukaryotes
   1205..1232    +  terminator     T7Te terminator: phage T7 early transcription terminator
   1244..1831    -  rep_origin     ori: high-copy-number ColE1/pMB1/pBR322/pUC origin of replication
   1853..1       -  terminator     T3Te terminator (across the origin): phage T3 early transcription terminator
>Addgene plasmid #100694 | YCe2058 HC_Kan_Kozak_ATG_Palm_p6 | depositor full sequence | sequence record 189619 | YCe2058 HC_Kan_Kozak_ATG_Palm_p6 sequence 1881 bps
CAGTGAGTTGATTGCAGTCCAGTTACGCTGGAGTCTGAGGCTCGTCCTGAATGATATCAAGCTTGAATTC
GTTACGTCTCGCCAGCCGCCACCATGCTGTGCTGCATGCGCCGCACCAAGCAGGTGGAGAAGAACGACGA
CGACCAGAAGATCGGCAGCCGAGACGGACGAATTCTCTAGATATCGCTCAATACTGACCATTTAAATCAT
ACCTGACCTCCATAGCAGAAAGTCAAAAGCCTCCGACCGGAGGCTTTTGACTTGATCGGCACGTAAGAGG
TTCCAACTTTCACCATAATGAAATAAGATCACTACCGGGCGTATTTTTTGAGTTATCGAGATTTTCAGGA
GCTAAGGAAGCTAAAATGAGCCATATTCAACGGGAAACGTCTTGCTCGAGGCCGCGATTAAATTCCAACA
TGGATGCTGATTTATATGGGTATAAATGGGCTCGCGATAATGTCGGGCAATCAGGTGCGACAATCTATCG
ATTGTATGGGAAGCCCGATGCGCCAGAGTTGTTTCTGAAACATGGCAAAGGTAGCGTTGCCAATGATGTT
ACAGATGAGATGGTCAGGCTAAACTGGCTGACGGAATTTATGCCTCTTCCGACCATCAAGCATTTTATCC
GTACTCCTGATGATGCATGGTTACTCACCACTGCGATCCCAGGGAAAACAGCATTCCAGGTATTAGAAGA
ATATCCTGATTCAGGTGAAAATATTGTTGATGCGCTGGCAGTGTTCCTGCGCCGGTTGCATTCGATTCCT
GTTTGTAATTGTCCTTTTAACGGCGATCGCGTATTTCGTCTCGCTCAGGCGCAATCACGAATGAATAACG
GTTTGGTTGGTGCGAGTGATTTTGATGACGAGCGTAATGGCTGGCCTGTTGAACAAGTCTGGAAAGAAAT
GCATAAGCTTTTGCCATTCTCACCGGATTCAGTCGTCACTCATGGTGATTTCTCACTTGATAACCTTATT
TTTGACGAGGGGAAATTAATAGGTTGTATTGATGTTGGACGAGTCGGAATCGCAGACCGATACCAGGATC
TTGCCATCCTATGGAACTGCCTCGGTGAGTTTTCTCCTTCATTACAGAAACGGCTTTTTCAAAAATATGG
TATTGATAATCCTGATATGAATAAATTGCAGTTTCACTTGATGCTCGATGAGTTTTTCTAATGAGGGCCC
AAATGTAATCACCTGGCTCACCTTCGGGTGGGCCTTTCTGCGTTGCTGGCGTTTTTCCATAGGCTCCGCC
CCCCTGACGAGCATCACAAAAATCGATGCTCAAGTCAGAGGTGGCGAAACCCGACAGGACTATAAAGATA
CCAGGCGTTTCCCCCTGGAAGCTCCCTCGTGCGCTCTCCTGTTCCGACCCTGCCGCTTACCGGATACCTG
TCCGCCTTTCTCCCTTCGGGAAGCGTGGCGCTTTCTCATAGCTCACGCTGTAGGTATCTCAGTTCGGTGT
AGGTCGTTCGCTCCAAGCTGGGCTGTGTGCACGAACCCCCCGTTCAGCCCGACCGCTGCGCCTTATCCGG
TAACTATCGTCTTGAGTCCAACCCGGTAAGACACGACTTATCGCCACTGGCAGCAGCCACTGGTAACAGG
ATTAGCAGAGCGAGGTATGTAGGCGGTGCTACAGAGTTCTTGAAGTGGTGGCCTAACTACGGCTACACTA
GAAGAACAGTATTTGGTATCTGCGCTCTGCTGAAGCCAGTTACCTCGGAAAAAGAGTTGGTAGCTCTTGA
TCCGGCAAACAAACCACCGCTGGTAGCGGTGGTTTTTTTGTTTGCAAGCAGCAGATTACGCGCAGAAAAA
AAGGATCTCAAGAAGATCCTTTGATTTTCTACCGAAGAAAGGCCCACCCGTGAAGGTGAGC
