Features (pLannotate 1.2.2; 7 found; start..end, strand, type, name):
     94..168     +  CDS            Gap43 (fragment): NEUM_RAT - Experimental evidence at protein level: Swiss-Prot protein existence level 1. This protein is associated with nerve growth. It is a major component of the motile 'growth cones' that form the tips of elongating axons. Plays a role in axonal and dendritic filopodia induction (By similarity). From Rattus norvegicus (Rat).
    231..262     +  terminator     tonB terminator: bidirectional E. coli tonB-P14 transcription terminator
    263..365     +  promoter       cat promoter: promoter of the E. coli cat gene encoding chloramphenicol acetyltransferase
    366..1179    +  CDS            KanR (fragment): aminoglycoside phosphotransferase; aph(3')-Ia; confers resistance to kanamycin in bacteria or G418 (Geneticin®) in eukaryotes
   1202..1229    +  terminator     T7Te terminator: phage T7 early transcription terminator
   1241..1828    -  rep_origin     ori: high-copy-number ColE1/pMB1/pBR322/pUC origin of replication
   1850..1       -  terminator     T3Te terminator (across the origin): phage T3 early transcription terminator
>Addgene plasmid #100694 | YCe2058 HC_Kan_Kozak_ATG_Palm_p6 | addgene full sequence | sequence record 192917 | Addgene NGS Result
CAGTGAGTTGATTGCAGTCCAGTTACGCTGGAGTCTGAGGCTCGTCCTGAATGATATCAAGCTTGAATTC
GTTACGTCTCGCCAGCCGCCACCATGCTGTGCTGCATGCGCCGCACCAAGCAGGTGGAGAAGAACGACGA
CGACCAGAAGATCGGCAGCCGAGACGGACGAATTCTCTAGATATCGCTCAATACTGACCATTTAAATCAT
ACCTGACCTCCATAGCAGAAAGTCAAAAGCCTCCGACCGGAGGCTTTTGACTTGATCGGCACGTAAGAGG
TTCCAACTTTCACCATAATGAAATAAGATCACTACCGGGCGTATTTTTTGAGTTATCGAGATTTTCAGGA
GCTAAGGAAGCTAAAATGAGCCATATTCAACGGGAAACGTCTTGCTCGAGGCCGCGATTAAATTCCAACA
TGGATGCTGATTTATATGGGTATAAATGGGCTCGCGATAATGTCGGGCAATCAGGTGCGACAATCTATCG
ATTGTATGGGAAGCCCGATGCGCCAGAGTTGTTTCTGAAACATGGCAAAGGTAGCGTTGCCAATGATGTT
ACAGATGAGATGGTCAGGCTAAACTGGCTGACGGAATTTATGCCTCTTCCGACCATCAAGCATTTTATCC
GTACTCCTGATGATGCATGGTTACTCACCACTGCGATCCCAGGGAAAACAGCATTCCAGGTATTAGAAGA
ATATCCTGATTCAGGTGAAAATATTGTTGATGCGCTGGCAGTGTTCCTGCGCCGGTTGCATTCGATTCCT
GTTTGTAATTGTCCTTTTAACGGCGATCGCGTATTTCGTCTCGCTCAGGCGCAATCACGAATGAATAACG
GTTTGGTTGGTGCGAGTGATTTTGATGACGAGCGTAATGGCTGGCCTGTTGAACAAGTCTGGAAAGAAAT
GCATAAGCTTTTGCCATTCTCACCGGATTCAGTCGTCACTCATGGTGATTTCTCACTTGATAACCTTATT
TTTGACGAGGGGAAATTAATAGGTTGTATTGATGTTGGACGAGTCGGAATCGCAGACCGATACCAGGATC
TTGCCATCCTATGGAACTGCCTCGGTGAGTTTTCTCCTTCATTACAGAAACGGCTTTTTCAAAAATATGG
TATTGATAATCCTGATATGAATAAATTGCAGTTTCACTTGATGCTCGATGAGTTTTTCTGAGGGCCCAAA
TGTAATCACCTGGCTCACCTTCGGGTGGGCCTTTCTGCGTTGCTGGCGTTTTTCCATAGGCTCCGCCCCC
CTGACGAGCATCACAAAAATCGATGCTCAAGTCAGAGGTGGCGAAACCCGACAGGACTATAAAGATACCA
GGCGTTTCCCCCTGGAAGCTCCCTCGTGCGCTCTCCTGTTCCGACCCTGCCGCTTACCGGATACCTGTCC
GCCTTTCTCCCTTCGGGAAGCGTGGCGCTTTCTCATAGCTCACGCTGTAGGTATCTCAGTTCGGTGTAGG
TCGTTCGCTCCAAGCTGGGCTGTGTGCACGAACCCCCCGTTCAGCCCGACCGCTGCGCCTTATCCGGTAA
CTATCGTCTTGAGTCCAACCCGGTAAGACACGACTTATCGCCACTGGCAGCAGCCACTGGTAACAGGATT
AGCAGAGCGAGGTATGTAGGCGGTGCTACAGAGTTCTTGAAGTGGTGGCCTAACTACGGCTACACTAGAA
GAACAGTATTTGGTATCTGCGCTCTGCTGAAGCCAGTTACCTCGGAAAAAGAGTTGGTAGCTCTTGATCC
GGCAAACAAACCACCGCTGGTAGCGGTGGTTTTTTTGTTTGCAAGCAGCAGATTACGCGCAGAAAAAAAG
GATCTCAAGAAGATCCTTTGATTTTCTACCGAAGAAAGGCCCACCCGTGAAGGTGAGC
